Addgene plasmid #81632: pDONR223_SPOP_p.W131G
Purpose: Gateway Donor vector containing SPOP , part of the Target Accelerator Plasmid Collection.
Depositing lab: Jesse Boehm & William Hahn & David Root. Depositing organization: Broad Institute. Publication: Systematic Functional Interrogation of Rare Cancer Variants Identifies Oncogenic Alleles. Kim E, Ilic N, Shrestha Y, Zou L, Kamburov A, Zhu C, Yang X, Lubonja R, Tran N, Nguyen C, Lawrence MS, Piccioni F, Bagul M, Doench JG, Chouinard CR, Wu X, Hogstrom L, Natoli T, Tamayo P, Horn H, Corsello SM, Lage K, Root DE, Subramanian A, Golub TR, Getz G, Boehm JS, Hahn WC. Cancer Discov. 2016 Jul;6(7):714-26. doi: 10.1158/2159-8290.CD-16-0160. Epub 2016 May 4. PubMed 27147599.
Backbone
  Vector backbone: pDONR223
  Backbone manufacturer: Invitrogen
  Backbone size w/o insert (bp): 2790
  Vector type: Gateway Entry vector
Growth in bacteria
  Bacterial resistance: Spectinomycin, 50 μg/mL
  Growth temperature: 37°C
  Growth strain: DH5alpha
  Copy number: High Copy
Gene/Insert
  Gene/Insert name: SPOP
  Species: H. sapiens (human)
  Mutation: W131G
  GenBank ID: NM_003563.3
  Entrez Gene: SPOP (a.k.a. BTBD32, NEDMACE, NEDMIDF, NSDVS1, NSDVS2, TEF2)
  Promoter: None
  Cloning method: Gateway Cloning
  Sequencing primers: 5′ M13pUC-fwd; 3′ M13-Rev
Terms and licenses: Academic/Nonprofit Terms; Industry Terms: Not Available to Industry
Depositor comments: Closed state: stop codon immediately follows insert
How to cite: pDONR223_SPOP_p.W131G was a gift from Jesse Boehm & William Hahn & David Root (Addgene plasmid # 81632 ; http://n2t.net/addgene:81632 ; RRID:Addgene_81632)
