[The description below was written by a language model from this plasmid's Addgene catalogue record and pLannotate feature annotations shown in this document.]
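Description:
pDONR223_SPOP_p.W131G is a Gateway entry clone built on the Invitrogen pDONR223 backbone, carrying the human SPOP open reading frame with a W131G substitution. It belongs to the Target Accelerator Plasmid Collection, a set of cancer-associated variant clones made for systematic functional testing of rare alleles. The sequenced plasmid is about 3.9 kb. It replicates in E. coli from a high-copy ColE1/pUC-type origin and is selected with spectinomycin through the aadA (SmR) aminoglycoside adenylyltransferase gene. This gene sits downstream of fragments of a class 1 integron Pc promoter and a gentamicin acetyltransferase gene. Short lacZα and lacI fragments and the rrnB T1 and T2 terminators are also annotated in the backbone; the terminators help insulate the cloning site from read-through transcription.

The SPOP coding sequence is flanked on both sides by attL recombination sites. The automated annotation labels both as attL3, but they serve as the paired attL sites of an entry clone, allowing LR Clonase to transfer the ORF into any compatible destination vector. SPOP encodes the substrate-recognition component of a CUL3-RBX1 (BTB-type) E3 ubiquitin ligase complex that targets proteins such as DAXX, GLI2 and GLI3 for ubiquitination. The record lists no promoter for the insert. The only nearby promoter is a T7 promoter beyond the downstream attL site, annotated on the opposite strand, so the plasmid is a shuttle and storage vector rather than an expression construct. The clone is in the "closed" configuration, with a stop codon directly after the ORF. C-terminal tags supplied by a destination vector will therefore not be fused to the protein. Its typical use is to generate expression constructs for comparing the W131G variant with wild-type SPOP.
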