Features (pLannotate 1.2.2; 12 found; start..end, strand, type, name):
     38..74      -  CDS            lacZα (fragment): LacZα fragment of β-galactosidase; lacZ fragment
     91..186     +  protein_bind   attL3: mutant version of attL; recombination site for the Gateway® LR reaction LR Clonase™
    192..1313    +  CDS            SPOP: SPOP_HUMAN - Experimental evidence at protein level: Swiss-Prot protein existence level 1. Component of a cullin-RING-based BCR (BTB-CUL3-RBX1) E3 ubiquitin-protein ligase complex that mediates the ubiquitination of target proteins, leading most often to their proteasomal degradation. In complex with CUL3, involved in ubiquitination and proteasomal degradation of BRMS1, DAXX, PDX1/IPF1, GLI2 and GLI3. In complex with CUL3, involved in ubiquitination of MACROH2A1 and BMI1; this does not lead to their proteasomal degradation. Inhibits transcriptional activation of PDX1/IPF1 targets, such as insu
   1321..1416    -  protein_bind   attL3: mutant version of attL; recombination site for the Gateway® LR reaction LR Clonase™
   1435..1453    -  promoter       T7 promoter: promoter for bacteriophage T7 RNA polymerase
   1643..1666    +  promoter       Pc promoter (fragment): intI1 (promoter lies within the coding sequence); class 1 integron promoter
   1842..1898    +  CDS            GmR (fragment): gentamycin acetyltransferase; aacC1; confers resistance to gentamycin
   1905..2696    +  CDS            SmR: aminoglycoside adenylyltransferase (Murphy, 1985); aadA; confers resistance to spectinomycin and streptomycin
   2789..3377    +  rep_origin     ori: high-copy-number ColE1/pMB1/pBR322/pUC origin of replication
   3560..3652    +  CDS            lacI (fragment): lac repressor; lacI; The lac repressor binds to the lac operator to inhibit transcription in E. coli. This inhibition can be relieved by adding lactose or isopropyl-β-D-thiogalactopyranoside (IPTG).
   3707..3734    -  terminator     rrnB T2 terminator: transcription terminator T2 from the E. coli rrnB gene
   3866..3909    +  terminator     rrnB T1 terminator: Escherichia coli rrnB; transcription terminator T1 from the E. coli rrnB gene
>Addgene plasmid #81632 | pDONR223_SPOP_p.W131G | addgene full sequence | sequence record 167443 | Addgene NGS Result
GGCAGTTCCCTACTCTCGCGTTAACGCTAGCATGGATGTTTTCCCAGTCACGACGTTGTAAAACGACGGC
CAGTCTTAAGCTCGGGCCCCAAATAATGATTTTATTTTGACTGATAGTGACCTGTTCGTTGCAACAAATT
GATGAGCAATGCTTTTTTATAATGCCAACTTTGTACAAAAAAGTTGGCACCATGTCAAGGGTTCCAAGTC
CTCCACCTCCGGCAGAAATGTCGAGTGGCCCCGTAGCTGAGAGTTGGTGCTACACACAGATCAAGGTAGT
GAAATTCTCCTACATGTGGACCATCAATAACTTTAGCTTTTGCCGGGAGGAAATGGGTGAAGTCATTAAA
AGTTCTACATTTTCATCAGGAGCAAATGATAAACTGAAATGGTGTTTGCGAGTAAACCCCAAAGGGTTAG
ATGAAGAAAGCAAAGATTACCTGTCACTTTACCTGTTACTGGTCAGCTGTCCAAAGAGTGAAGTTCGGGC
AAAATTCAAATTCTCCATCCTGAATGCCAAGGGAGAAGAAACCAAAGCTATGGAGAGTCAACGGGCATAT
AGGTTTGTGCAAGGCAAAGACGGGGGATTCAAGAAATTCATCCGTAGAGATTTTCTTTTGGATGAGGCCA
ACGGGCTTCTCCCTGATGACAAGCTTACCCTCTTCTGCGAGGTGAGTGTTGTGCAAGATTCTGTCAACAT
TTCTGGCCAGAATACCATGAACATGGTAAAGGTTCCTGAGTGCCGGCTGGCAGATGAGTTAGGAGGACTG
TGGGAGAATTCCCGGTTCACAGACTGCTGCTTGTGTGTTGCCGGCCAGGAATTCCAGGCTCACAAGGCTA
TCTTAGCAGCTCGTTCTCCGGTTTTTAGTGCCATGTTTGAACATGAAATGGAGGAGAGCAAAAAGAATCG
AGTTGAAATCAATGATGTGGAGCCTGAAGTTTTTAAGGAAATGATGTGCTTCATTTACACGGGGAAGGCT
CCAAACCTCGACAAAATGGCTGATGATTTGCTGGCAGCTGCTGACAAGTATGCCCTGGAGCGCTTAAAGG
TCATGTGTGAGGATGCCCTCTGCAGTAACCTGTCCGTGGAGAACGCTGCAGAAATTCTCATCCTGGCCGA
CCTCCACAGTGCAGATCAGTTGAAAACTCAGGCAGTGGATTTCATCAACTATCATGCTTCGGATGTCTTG
GAGACCTCTGGGTGGAAGTCAATGGTGGTGTCACATCCCCACTTGGTGGCTGAGGCATACCGCTCTCTGG
CTTCAGCACAGTGCCCTTTTCTGGGACCCCCACGCAAACGCCTGAAGCAATCCTAATTGCCAACTTTCTT
GTACAAAGTTGGCATTATAAGAAAGCATTGCTTATCAATTTGTTGCAACGAACAGGTCACTATCAGTCAA
AATAAAATCATTATTTGCCATCCAGCTGATATCCCCTATAGTGAGTCGTATTACATGGTCATAGCTGTTT
CCTGGCAGCTCTGGCCCGTGTCTCAAAATCTCTGATGTTACATTGCACAAGATAAAAATATATCATCATG
CCTCCTCTAGACCAGCCAGGACAGAAATGCCTCGACTTCGCTGCTACCCAAGGTTGCCGGGTGACGCACA
CCGTGGAAACGGATGAAGGCACGAACCCAGTGGACATAAGCCTGTTCGGTTCGTAAGCTGTAATGCAAGT
AGCGTATGCGCTCACGCAACTGGTCCAGAACCTTGACCGAACGCAGCGGTGGTAACGGCGCAGTGGCGGT
TTTCATGGCTTGTTATGACTGTTTTTTTGGGGTACAGTCTATGCCTCGGGCATCCAAGCAGCAAGCGCGT
TACGCCGTGGGTCGATGTTTGATGTTATGGAGCAGCAACGATGTTACGCAGCAGGGCAGTCGCCCTAAAA
CAAAGTTAAACATTATGAGGGAAGCGGTGATCGCCGAAGTATCGACTCAACTATCAGAGGTAGTTGGCGT
CATCGAGCGCCATCTCGAACCGACGTTGCTGGCCGTACATTTGTACGGCTCCGCAGTGGATGGCGGCCTG
AAGCCACACAGTGATATTGATTTGCTGGTTACGGTGACCGTAAGGCTTGATGAAACAACGCGGCGAGCTT
TGATCAACGACCTTTTGGAAACTTCGGCTTCCCCTGGAGAGAGCGAGATTCTCCGCGCTGTAGAAGTCAC
CATTGTTGTGCACGACGACATCATTCCGTGGCGTTATCCAGCTAAGCGCGAACTGCAATTTGGAGAATGG
CAGCGCAATGACATTCTTGCAGGTATCTTCGAGCCAGCCACGATCGACATTGATCTGGCTATCTTGCTGA
CAAAAGCAAGAGAACATAGCGTTGCCTTGGTAGGTCCAGCGGCGGAGGAACTCTTTGATCCGGTTCCTGA
ACAGGATCTATTTGAGGCGCTAAATGAAACCTTAACGCTATGGAACTCGCCGCCCGACTGGGCTGGCGAT
GAGCGAAATGTAGTGCTTACGTTGTCCCGCATTTGGTACAGCGCAGTAACCGGCAAAATCGCGCCGAAGG
ATGTCGCTGCCGACTGGGCAATGGAGCGCCTGCCGGCCCAGTATCAGCCCGTCATACTTGAAGCTAGACA
GGCTTATCTTGGACAAGAAGAAGATCGCTTGGCCTCGCGCGCAGATCAGTTGGAAGAATTTGTCCACTAC
GTGAAAGGCGAGATCACCAAGGTAGTCGGCAAATAACCCTCGAGCCACCCATGACCAAAATCCCTTAACG
TGAGTTACGCGTCGTTCCACTGAGCGTCAGACCCCGTAGAAAAGATCAAAGGATCTTCTTGAGATCCTTT
TTTTCTGCGCGTAATCTGCTGCTTGCAAACAAAAAAACCACCGCTACCAGCGGTGGTTTGTTTGCCGGAT
CAAGAGCTACCAACTCTTTTTCCGAAGGTAACTGGCTTCAGCAGAGCGCAGATACCAAATACTGTTCTTC
TAGTGTAGCCGTAGTTAGGCCACCACTTCAAGAACTCTGTAGCACCGCCTACATACCTCGCTCTGCTAAT
CCTGTTACCAGTGGCTGCTGCCAGTGGCGATAAGTCGTGTCTTACCGGGTTGGACTCAAGACGATAGTTA
CCGGATAAGGCGCAGCGGTCGGGCTGAACGGGGGGTTCGTGCACACAGCCCAGCTTGGAGCGAACGACCT
ACACCGAACTGAGATACCTACAGCGTGAGCTATGAGAAAGCGCCACGCTTCCCGAAGGGAGAAAGGCGGA
CAGGTATCCGGTAAGCGGCAGGGTCGGAACAGGAGAGCGCACGAGGGAGCTTCCAGGGGGAAACGCCTGG
TATCTTTATAGTCCTGTCGGGTTTCGCCACCTCTGACTTGAGCGTCGATTTTTGTGATGCTCGTCAGGGG
GGCGGAGCCTATGGAAAAACGCCAGCAACGCGGCCTTTTTACGGTTCCTGGCCTTTTGCTGGCCTTTTGC
TCACATGTTCTTTCCTGCGTTATCCCCTGATTCTGTGGATAACCGTATTACCGCCTTTGAGTGAGCTGAT
ACCGCTCGCCGCAGCCGAACGACCGAGCGCAGCGAGTCAGTGAGCGAGGAAGCGGAAGAGCGCCCAATAC
GCAAACCGCCTCTCCCCGCGCGTTGGCCGATTCATTAATGCAGCTGGCACGACAGGTTTCCCGACTGGAA
AGCGGGCAGTGAGCGCAACGCAATTAATACGCGTACCGCTAGCCAGGAAGAGTTTGTAGAAACGCAAAAA
GGCCATCCGTCAGGATGGCCTTCTGCTTAGTTTGATGCCTGGCAGTTTATGGCGGGCGTCCTGCCCGCCA
CCCTCCGGGCCGTTGCTTCACAACGTTCAAATCCGCTCCCGGCGGATTTGTCCTACTCAGGAGAGCGTTC
ACCGACAAACAACAGATAAAACGAAAGGCCCAGTCTTCCGACTGAGCCTTTCGTTTTATTTGATGCCT
