>Addgene plasmid #81632 | pDONR223_SPOP_p.W131G | depositor partial sequence | sequence record 154951 | Insert sequence
ATGTCAAGGGTTCCAAGTCCTCCACCTCCGGCAGAAATGTCGAGTGGCCCCGTAGCTGAGAGTTGGTGCT
ACACACAGATCAAGGTAGTGAAATTCTCCTACATGTGGACCATCAATAACTTTAGCTTTTGCCGGGAGGA
AATGGGTGAAGTCATTAAAAGTTCTACATTTTCATCAGGAGCAAATGATAAACTGAAATGGTGTTTGCGA
GTAAACCCCAAAGGGTTAGATGAAGAAAGCAAAGATTACCTGTCACTTTACCTGTTACTGGTCAGCTGTC
CAAAGAGTGAAGTTCGGGCAAAATTCAAATTCTCCATCCTGAATGCCAAGGGAGAAGAAACCAAAGCTAT
GGAGAGTCAACGGGCATATAGGTTTGTGCAAGGCAAAGACGGGGGATTCAAGAAATTCATCCGTAGAGAT
TTTCTTTTGGATGAGGCCAACGGGCTTCTCCCTGATGACAAGCTTACCCTCTTCTGCGAGGTGAGTGTTG
TGCAAGATTCTGTCAACATTTCTGGCCAGAATACCATGAACATGGTAAAGGTTCCTGAGTGCCGGCTGGC
AGATGAGTTAGGAGGACTGTGGGAGAATTCCCGGTTCACAGACTGCTGCTTGTGTGTTGCCGGCCAGGAA
TTCCAGGCTCACAAGGCTATCTTAGCAGCTCGTTCTCCGGTTTTTAGTGCCATGTTTGAACATGAAATGG
AGGAGAGCAAAAAGAATCGAGTTGAAATCAATGATGTGGAGCCTGAAGTTTTTAAGGAAATGATGTGCTT
CATTTACACGGGGAAGGCTCCAAACCTCGACAAAATGGCTGATGATTTGCTGGCAGCTGCTGACAAGTAT
GCCCTGGAGCGCTTAAAGGTCATGTGTGAGGATGCCCTCTGCAGTAACCTGTCCGTGGAGAACGCTGCAG
AAATTCTCATCCTGGCCGACCTCCACAGTGCAGATCAGTTGAAAACTCAGGCAGTGGATTTCATCAACTA
TCATGCTTCGGATGTCTTGGAGACCTCTGGGTGGAAGTCAATGGTGGTGTCACATCCCCACTTGGTGGCT
GAGGCATACCGCTCTCTGGCTTCAGCACAGTGCCCTTTTCTGGGACCCCCACGCAAACGCCTGAAGCAAT
CC
